>Addgene plasmid #103827 | pPHR-EYFP-hGCN5-NLS | depositor full sequence | sequence record 196740 | Full Sequence
TAGTTATTAATAGTAATCAATTACGGGGTCATTAGTTCATAGCCCATATATGGAGTTCCGCGTTACATAA
CTTACGGTAAATGGCCCGCCTGGCTGACCGCCCAACGACCCCCGCCCATTGACGTCAATAATGACGTATG
TTCCCATAGTAACGCCAATAGGGACTTTCCATTGACGTCAATGGGTGGAGTATTTACGGTAAACTGCCCA
CTTGGCAGTACATCAAGTGTATCATATGCCAAGTACGCCCCCTATTGACGTCAATGACGGTAAATGGCCC
GCCTGGCATTATGCCCAGTACATGACCTTATGGGACTTTCCTACTTGGCAGTACATCTACGTATTAGTCA
TCGCTATTACCATGGTGATGCGGTTTTGGCAGTACATCAATGGGCGTGGATAGCGGTTTGACTCACGGGG
ATTTCCAAGTCTCCACCCCATTGACGTCAATGGGAGTTTGTTTTGGCACCAAAATCAACGGGACTTTCCA
AAATGTCGTAACAACTCCGCCCCATTGACGCAAATGGGCGGTAGGCGTGTACGGTGGGAGGTCTATATAA
GCAGAGCTGGTTTAGTGAACCGTCAGATCCGCTAGCGCTACCGGACTCAGATCTCGAGGCCACCATGAAG
ATGGACAAAAAGACTATAGTTTGGTTTAGAAGAGACCTAAGGATTGAGGATAATCCTGCATTAGCAGCAG
CTGCTCACGAAGGATCTGTTTTTCCTGTCTTCATTTGGTGTCCTGAAGAAGAAGGACAGTTTTATCCTGG
AAGAGCTTCAAGATGGTGGATGAAACAATCACTTGCTCACTTATCTCAATCCTTGAAGGCTCTTGGATCT
GACCTCACTTTAATCAAAACCCACAACACGATTTCAGCGATCTTGGATTGTATCCGCGTTACCGGTGCTA
CAAAAGTCGTCTTTAACCACCTCTATGATCCTGTTTCGTTAGTTCGGGACCATACCGTAAAGGAGAAGCT
GGTGGAACGTGGGATCTCTGTGCAAAGCTACAATGGAGATCTATTGTATGAACCGTGGGAGATATACTGC
GAAAAGGGCAAACCTTTTACGAGTTTCAATTCTTACTGGAAGAAATGCTTAGATATGTCGATTGAATCCG
TTATGCTTCCTCCTCCTTGGCGGTTGATGCCAATAACTGCAGCGGCTGAAGCGATTTGGGCGTGTTCGAT
TGAAGAACTAGGGCTGGAGAATGAGGCCGAGAAACCGAGCAATGCGTTGTTAACTAGAGCTTGGTCTCCA
GGATGGAGCAATGCTGATAAGTTACTAAATGAGTTCATCGAGAAGCAGTTGATAGATTATGCAAAGAACA
GCAAGAAAGTTGTTGGGAATTCTACTTCACTACTTTCTCCGTATCTCCATTTCGGGGAAATAAGCGTCAG
ACACGTTTTCCAGTGTGCCCGGATGAAACAAATTATATGGGCAAGAGATAAGAACAGTGAAGGAGAAGAA
AGTGCAGATCTTTTTCTTAGGGGAATCGGTTTAAGAGAGTATTCTCGGTATATATGTTTCAACTTCCCGT
TTACTCACGAGCAATCGTTGTTGAGTCATCTTCGGTTTTTCCCTTGGGATGCTGATGTTGATAAGTTCAA
GGCCTGGAGACAAGGCAGGACCGGTTATCCGTTGGTGGATGCCGGAATGAGAGAGCTTTGGGCTACCGGA
TGGATGCATAACAGAATAAGAGTGATTGTTTCAAGCTTTGCTGTGAAGTTTCTTCTCCTTCCATGGAAAT
GGGGAATGAAGTATTTCTGGGATACACTTTTGGATGCTGATTTGGAATGTGACATCCTTGGCTGGCAGTA
TATCTCTGGGAGTATCCCCGATGGCCACGAGCTTGATCGCTTGGACAATCCCGCGTTACAAGGCGCCAAA
TATGACCCAGAAGGTGAGTACATAAGGCAATGGCTTCCCGAGCTTGCGAGATTGCCAACTGAATGGATCC
ATCATCCATGGGACGCTCCTTTAACCGTACTCAAAGCTTCTGGTGTGGAACTCGGAACAAACTATGCGAA
ACCCATTGTAGACATCGACACAGCTCGTGAGCTACTAGCTAAAGCTATTTCAAGAACCCGTGAAGCACAG
ATCATGATCGGAGCAGCAGCCCGGGTCATGGTGAGCAAGGGCGAGGAGCTGTTCACCGGGGTGGTGCCCA
TCCTGGTCGAGCTGGACGGCGACGTAAACGGCCACAAGTTCAGCGTGTCCGGCGAGGGCGAGGGCGATGC
CACCTACGGCAAGCTGACCCTGAAGTTCATCTGCACCACCGGCAAGCTGCCCGTGCCCTGGCCCACCCTC
GTGACCACCTTCGGCTACGGCCTGCAGTGCTTCGCCCGCTACCCCGACCACATGAAGCAGCACGACTTCT
TCAAGTCCGCCATGCCCGAAGGCTACGTCCAGGAGCGCACCATCTTCTTCAAGGACGACGGCAACTACAA
GACCCGCGCCGAGGTGAAGTTCGAGGGCGACACCCTGGTGAACCGCATCGAGCTGAAGGGCATCGACTTC
AAGGAGGACGGCAACATCCTGGGGCACAAGCTGGAGTACAACTACAACAGCCACAACGTCTATATCATGG
CCGACAAGCAGAAGAACGGCATCAAGGTGAACTTCAAGATCCGCCACAACATCGAGGACGGCAGCGTGCA
GCTCGCCGACCACTACCAGCAGAACACCCCCATCGGCGACGGCCCCGTGCTGCTGCCCGACAACCACTAC
CTGAGCTACCAGTCCGCCCTGAGCAAAGACCCCAACGAGAAGCGCGATCACATGGTCCTGCTGGAGTTCG
TGACCGCCGCCGGGATCACTCTCGGCATGGACGAGCTGTACAAGAGCGGCCGCATGGCGGAACCTTCCCA
GGCCCCGACCCCGGCCCCGGCTGCGCAGCCCCGGCCCCTTCAGTCCCCAGCCCCTGCCCCAACTCCGACT
CCTGCACCCAGCCCGGCTTCAGCCCCGATTCCGACTCCCACCCCGGCACCAGCCCCTGCCCCAGCTGCAG
CCCCAGCCGGCAGCACAGGGACTGGGGGGCCCGGGGTAGGAAGTGGGGGGGCCGGGAGCGGGGGGGATCC
GGCTCGACCTGGCCTGAGCCAGCAGCAGCGCGCCAGTCAGAGGAAGGCGCAAGTCCGGGGGCTGCCGCGC
GCCAAGAAGCTTGAGAAGCTAGGGGTCTTCTCGGCTTGCAAGGCCAATGAAACCTGTAAGTGTAATGGCT
GGAAAAACCCCAAGCCCCCCACTGCACCCCGCATGGATCTGCAGCAGCCAGCTGCCAACCTGAGTGAGCT
GTGCCGCAGTTGTGAGCACCCCTTGGCTGACCACGTATCCCACTTGGAGAATGTGTCAGAGGATGAGATA
AACCGACTGCTGGGGATGGTGGTGGATGTGGAGAATCTCTTCATGTCTGTTCACAAGGGAGAGGACACAG
ACACCAATCAGGTCTATTTCTACCTCTTCAAGCTACTGCGGAAATGCATCCTGCAGATGACCCGGCCTGT
GGTGGAGGGGTCCCTGGGCAGCCCTCCATTTGAGAAACCTAATATTGAGCAGGGTGTGCTGAACTTTGTG
CAGTACAAATTTAGTCACCTGGCTCCCCGGGAGCGGCAGACGATGTTCGAGCTCTCAAAGATGTTCTTGC
TCTGCCTTAACTACTGGAAGCTTGAGACACCTGCCCAGTTTCGGCAGAGGTCTCAGGCTGAGGACGTGGC
TACCTACAAGGTCAATTACACCAGATGGCTCTGTTACTGCCACGTGCCCCAGAGCTGTGATAGCCTCCCC
CGCTACGAAACCACTCATGTCTTTGGGCGAAGCCTTCTCCGGTCCATTTTCACCGTTACCCGCCGGCAGC
TGCTGGAAAAGTTCCGAGTGGAGAAGGACAAATTGGTGCCCGAGAAGAGGACCCTCATCCTCACTCACTT
CCCCAAATTCCTGTCCATGCTGGAGGAGGAGATCTATGGGGCAAACTCTCCAATCTGGGAGTCAGGCTTC
ACCATGCCACCCTCAGAGGGGACACAGCTGGTTCCCCGGCCAGCTTCAGTCAGTGCAGCGGTTGTTCCCA
GCACCCCCATCTTCAGCCCCAGCATGGGTGGGGGCAGCAACAGCTCCCTGAGTCTGGATTCTGCAGGGGC
CGAGCCTATGCCAGGCGAGAAGAGGACGCTCCCAGAGAACCTGACCCTGGAGGATGCCAAGCGGCTCCGT
GTGATGGGTGACATCCCCATGGAGCTGGTCAATGAGGTCATGCTGACCATCACTGACCCTGCTGCCATGC
TGGGGCCTGAGACGAGCCTGCTTTCGGCCAATGCGGCCCGGGATGAGACAGCCCGCCTGGAGGAGCGCCG
CGGCATCATCGAGTTCCATGTCATCGGCAACTCACTGACGCCCAAGGCCAACCGGCGGGTGTTGCTGTGG
CTCGTGGGGCTGCAGAATGTCTTTTCCCACCAGCTGCCGCGCATGCCTAAGGAGTATATCGCCCGCCTCG
TCTTTGACCCGAAGCACAAGACTCTGGCCTTGATCAAGGATGGGCGGGTCATCGGTGGCATCTGCTTCCG
CATGTTTCCCACCCAGGGCTTCACGGAGATTGTCTTCTGTGCTGTCACCTCGAATGAGCAGGTCAAGGGT
TATGGGACCCACCTGATGAACCACCTGAAGGAGTATCACATCAAGCACAACATTCTCTACTTCCTCACCT
ACGCCGACGAGTACGCCATCGGCTACTTCAAAAAGCAGGGTTTCTCCAAGGACATCAAGGTGCCCAAGAG
CCGCTACCTGGGCTACATCAAGGACTACGAGGGAGCGACGCTGATGGAGTGTGAGCTGAATCCCCGCATC
CCCTACACGGAGCTGTCCCACATCATCAAGAAGCAGAAAGAGATCATCAAGAAGCTGATTGAGCGCAAAC
AGGCCCAGATCCGCAAGGTCTACCCGGGGCTCAGCTGCTTCAAGGAGGGCGTGAGGCAGATCCCTGTGGA
GAGCGTTCCTGGCATTCGAGAGACAGGCTGGAAGCCATTGGGGAAGGAGAAGGGGAAGGAGCTGAAGGAC
CCCGACCAGCTCTACACAACCCTCAAAAACCTGCTGGCCCAAATCAAGTCTCACCCCAGTGCCTGGCCCT
TCATGGAGCCTGTGAAGAAGTCGGAGGCCCCTGACTACTACGAGGTCATCCGCTTCCCCATTGACCTGAA
GACCATGACTGAGCGGCTGCGAAGCCGCTACTACGTGACCCGGAAGCTCTTTGTGGCCGACCTGCAGCGG
GTCATCGCCAACTGTCGCGAGTACAACCCCCCGGACAGCGAGTACTGCCGCTGTGCCAGCGCCCTGGAGA
AGTTCTTCTACTTCAAGCTCAAGGAGGGAGGCCTCATTGACAAGCCAAAAAAGAAGAGAAAGGTATAGTC
TAGATCATAATCAGCCATACCACATTTGTAGAGGTTTTACTTGCTTTAAAAAACCTCCCACACCTCCCCC
TGAACCTGAAACATAAAATGAATGCAATTGTTGTTGTTAACTTGTTTATTGCAGCTTATAATGGTTACAA
ATAAAGCAATAGCATCACAAATTTCACAAATAAAGCATTTTTTTCACTGCATTCTAGTTGTGGTTTGTCC
AAACTCATCAATGTATCTTAAGGCGTAAATTGTAAGCGTTAATATTTTGTTAAAATTCGCGTTAAATTTT
TGTTAAATCAGCTCATTTTTTAACCAATAGGCCGAAATCGGCAAAATCCCTTATAAATCAAAAGAATAGA
CCGAGATAGGGT
[37 nt withheld, positions 5753-5789]
AAAGAACGTGGACTCCAACGTCAAAGG
[49 nt withheld, positions 5817-5865]
T
[91 nt withheld, positions 5867-5957]
G
[124 nt withheld, positions 5959-6082]
CAGGTGGCACTTTTCGGGGAAATGTGCGCGGAACCCCTATTTGTTTATTTTTCTAAATACATTCAAATAT
GTATCCGCTCATGAGACAATAACCCTGATAAATGCTTCAATAATATTGAAAAAGGAAGAGTCCTGAGGCG
GAAAGAACCAGCTGTGGAATGTGTGTCAGTTAGGGTGTGGAAAGTCCCCAGGCTCCCCAGCAGGCAGAAG
TATGCAAAGCATGCATCTCAATTAGTCAGCAACCAGGTGTGGAAAGTCCCCAGGCTCCCCAGCAGGCAGA
AGTATGCAAAGCATGCATCTCAATTAGTCAGCAACCATAGTCCCGCCCCTAACTCCGCCCATCCCGCCCC
TAACTCCGCCCAGTTCCGCCCATTCTCCGCCCCATGGCTGACTAATTTTTTTTATTTATGCAGAGGCCGA
GGCCGCCTCGGCCTCTGAGCTATTCCAGAAGTAGTGAGGAGGCTTTTTTGGAGGCCTAGGCTTTTGCAAA
GATCGATCAAGAGACAGGATGAGGATCGTTTCGCATGATTGAACAAGATGGATTGCACGCAGGTTCTCCG
GCCGCTTGGGTGGAGAGGCTATTCGGCTATGACTGGGCACAACAGACAATCGGCTGCTCTGATGCCGCCG
TGTTCCGGCTGTCAGCGCAGGGGCGCCCGGTTCTTTTTGTCAAGACCGACCTGTCCGGTGCCCTGAATGA
ACTGCAAGACGAGGCAGCGCGGCTATCGTGGCTGGCCACGACGGGCGTTCCTTGCGCAGCTGTGCTCGAC
GTTGTCACTGAAGCGGGAAGGGACTGGCTGCTATTGGGCGAAGTGCCGGGGCAGGATCTCCTGTCATCTC
ACCTTGCTCCTGCCGAGAAAGTATCCATCATGGCTGATGCAATGCGGCGGCTGCATACGCTTGATCCGGC
TACCTGCCCATTCGACCACCAAGCGAAACATCGCATCGAGCGAGCACGTACTCGGATGGAAGCCGGTCTT
GTCGATCAGGATGATCTGGACGAAGAGCATCAGGGGCTCGCGCCAGCCGAACTGTTCGCCAGGCTCAAGG
CGAGCATGCCCGACGGCGAGGATCTCGTCGTGACCCATGGCGATGCCTGCTTGCCGAATATCATGGTGGA
AAATGGCCGCTTTTCTGGATTCATCGACTGTGGCCGGCTGGGTGTGGCGGACCGCTATCAGGACATAGCG
TTGGCTACCCGTGATATTGCTGAAGAGCTTGGCGGCGAATGGGCTGACCGCTTCCTCGTGCTTTACGGTA
TCGCCGCTCCCGATTCGCAGCGCATCGCCTTCTATCGCCTTCTTGACGAGTTCTTCTGAGCGGGACTCTG
GGGTTCGAAATGACCGACCAAGCGACGCCCAACCTGCCATCACGAGATTTCGATTCCACCGCCGCCTTCT
ATGAAAGGTTGGGCTTCGGAATCGTTTTCCGGGACGCCGGCTGGATGATCCTCCAGCGCGGGGATCTCAT
GCTGGAGTTCTTCGCCCACCCTAGGGGGAGGCTAACTGAAACACGGAAGGAGACAATACCGGAAGGAACC
CGCGCTATGACGGCAATAAAAAGACAGAATAAAACGCACGGTGTTGGGTCGTTTGTTCATAAACGCGGGG
TTCGGTCCCAGGGCTGGCACTCTGTCGATACCCCACCGAGACCCCATTGGGGCCAATACGCCCGCGTTTC
TTCCTTTTCCCCACCCCACCCCCCAAGTTCGGGTGAAGGCCCAGGGCTCGCAGCCAACGTCGGGGCGGCA
GGCCCTGCCATAGCCTCAGGTTACTCATATATACTTTAGATTGATTTAAAACTTCATTTTTAATTTAAAA
GGATCTAGGTGAAGATCCTTTTTGATAATCTCATGACCAAAATCCCTTAACGTGAGTTTTCGTTCCACTG
AGCGTCAGACCCCGTAGAAAAGATCAAAGGATCTTCTTGAGATCCTTTTTTTCTGCGCGTAATCTGCTGC
TTGCAAACAAAAAAACCACCGCTACCAGCGGTGGTTTGTTTGCCGGATCAAGAGCTACCAACTCTTTTTC
CGAAGGTAACTGGCTTCAGCAGAGCGCAGATACCAAATACTGTCCTTCTAGTGTAGCCGTAGTTAGGCCA
CCACTTCAAGAACTCTGTAGCACCGCCTACATACCTCGCTCTGCTAATCCTGTTACCAGTGGCTGCTGCC
AGTGGCGATAAGTCGTGTCTTACCGGGTTGGACTCAAGACGATAGTTACCGGATAAGGCGCAGCGGTCGG
GCTGAACGGGGGGTTCGTGCACACAGCCCAGCTTGGAGCGAACGACCTACACCGAACTGAGATACCTACA
GCGTGAGCTATGAGAAAGCGCCACGCTTCCCGAAGGGAGAAAGGCGGACAGGTATCCGGTAAGCGGCAGG
GTCGGAACAGGAGAGCGCACGAGGGAGCTTCCAGGGGGAAACGCCTGGTATCTTTATAGTCCTGTCGGGT
TTCGCCACCTCTGACTTGAGCGTCGATTTTTGTGATGCTCGTCAGGGGGGCGGAGCCTATGGAAAAACGC
CAGCAACGCGGCCTTTTTACGGTTCCTGGCCTTTTGCTGGCCTTTTGCTCACATGTTCTTTCCTGCGTTA
TCCCCTGATTCTGTGGATAACCGTATTACCGCCATGCAT
Features (pLannotate 1.2.2; 17 found; start..end, strand, type, name):
     61..364     +  enhancer       CMV enhancer: human cytomegalovirus immediate early enhancer
    365..568     +  promoter       CMV promoter: human cytomegalovirus (CMV) immediate early promoter
    591..618     +  misc_feature   MCS (fragment): multiple cloning site
    625..2118    +  CDS            CRY2PHR: N-terminal photolyase homology region of Arabidopsis thaliana cryptochrome 2 binds to CIB1 upon exposure to blue light (Kennedy et al., 2010)
   2128..2844    +  CDS            EYFP: EYFP is a basic (constitutively fluorescent) green/yellow fluorescent protein published in 1996, derived from Aequorea victoria. It is reported to be a very rapidly-maturing weak dimer with high acid sensitivity.
   3070..5364    +  CDS            KAT2A (fragment): KAT2A_HUMAN - Also known as GCN5 From Homo sapiens (Human).
   5365..5385    +  CDS            SV40 NLS: nuclear localization signal of SV40 (simian virus 40) large T antigen
   5393..5476    +  CDS            large T antigen (fragment): large T antigen from SV40 (simian virus 40)
   5499..5620    +  polyA_signal   SV40 poly(A) signal: SV40 polyadenylation signal
   5654..6082    -  rep_origin     f1 ori (sequence partly withheld): f1 bacteriophage origin of replication; arrow indicates direction of (+) strand synthesis
   6109..6213    +  promoter       AmpR promoter: bla
   6215..6572    +  promoter       SV40 promoter: SV40 enhancer and early promoter
   6607..7401    +  CDS            NeoR/KanR: aminoglycoside phosphotransferase from Tn5; aph(3')-II (or nptII); confers resistance to neomycin, kanamycin, and G418 (Geneticin®)
   7422..7574    +  CDS            ble (fragment): BLE_KLEPN - Experimental evidence at protein level: Swiss-Prot protein existence level 1. Binding protein with a strong affinity to the bleomycin family of antibiotics. Binds to CL990; an antimitotic-antibiotic compound. From Klebsiella pneumoniae.
   7633..7680    +  polyA_signal   HSV TK poly(A) signal: herpes simplex virus thymidine kinase polyadenylation signal (Cole and Stacy, 1985)
   7771..7787    -  polyA_signal   bGH poly(A) signal (fragment): bovine growth hormone polyadenylation signal
   8009..8597    +  rep_origin     ori: high-copy-number ColE1/pMB1/pBR322/pUC origin of replication
