>Addgene plasmid #103827 | pPHR-EYFP-hGCN5-NLS | addgene full sequence | sequence record 199461 | Addgene NGS Result
TAATAGTAATCAATTACGGGGTCATTAGTTCATAGCCCATATATGGAGTTCCGCGTTACATAACTTACGG
TAAATGGCCCGCCTGGCTGACCGCCCAACGACCCCCGCCCATTGACGTCAATAATGACGTATGTTCCCAT
AGTAACGCCAATAGGGACTTTCCATTGACGTCAATGGGTGGAGTATTTACGGTAAACTGCCCACTTGGCA
GTACATCAAGTGTATCATATGCCAAGTACGCCCCCTATTGACGTCAATGACGGTAAATGGCCCGCCTGGC
ATTATGCCCAGTACATGACCTTATGGGACTTTCCTACTTGGCAGTACATCTACGTATTAGTCATCGCTAT
TACCATGGTGATGCGGTTTTGGCAGTACATCAATGGGCGTGGATAGCGGTTTGACTCACGGGGATTTCCA
AGTCTCCACCCCATTGACGTCAATGGGAGTTTGTTTTGGCACCAAAATCAACGGGACTTTCCAAAATGTC
GTAACAACTCCGCCCCATTGACGCAAATGGGCGGTAGGCGTGTACGGTGGGAGGTCTATATAAGCAGAGC
TGGTTTAGTGAACCGTCAGATCCGCTAGCGCTACCGGACTCAGATCTCGAGGCCACCATGAAGATGGACA
AAAAGACTATAGTTTGGTTTAGAAGAGACCTAAGGATTGAGGATAATCCTGCATTAGCAGCAGCTGCTCA
CGAAGGATCTGTTTTTCCTGTCTTCATTTGGTGTCCTGAAGAAGAAGGACAGTTTTATCCTGGAAGAGCT
TCAAGATGGTGGATGAAACAATCACTTGCTCACTTATCTCAATCCTTGAAGGCTCTTGGATCTGACCTCA
CTTTAATCAAAACCCACAACACGATTTCAGCGATCTTGGATTGTATCCGCGTTACCGGTGCTACAAAAGT
CGTCTTTAACCACCTCTATGATCCTGTTTCGTTAGTTCGGGACCATACCGTAAAGGAGAAGCTGGTGGAA
CGTGGGATCTCTGTGCAAAGCTACAATGGAGATCTATTGTATGAACCGTGGGAGATATACTGCGAAAAGG
GCAAACCTTTTACGAGTTTCAATTCTTACTGGAAGAAATGCTTAGATATGTCGATTGAATCCGTTATGCT
TCCTCCTCCTTGGCGGTTGATGCCAATAACTGCAGCGGCTGAAGCGATTTGGGCGTGTTCGATTGAAGAA
CTAGGGCTGGAGAATGAGGCCGAGAAACCGAGCAATGCGTTGTTAACTAGAGCTTGGTCTCCAGGATGGA
GCAATGCTGATAAGTTACTAAATGAGTTCATCGAGAAGCAGTTGATAGATTATGCAAAGAACAGCAAGAA
AGTTGTTGGGAATTCTACTTCACTACTTTCTCCGTATCTCCATTTCGGGGAAATAAGCGTCAGACACGTT
TTCCAGTGTGCCCGGATGAAACAAATTATATGGGCAAGAGATAAGAACAGTGAAGGAGAAGAAAGTGCAG
ATCTTTTTCTTAGGGGAATCGGTTTAAGAGAGTATTCTCGGTATATATGTTTCAACTTCCCGTTTACTCA
CGAGCAATCGTTGTTGAGTCATCTTCGGTTTTTCCCTTGGGATGCTGATGTTGATAAGTTCAAGGCCTGG
AGACAAGGCAGGACCGGTTATCCGTTGGTGGATGCCGGAATGAGAGAGCTTTGGGCTACCGGATGGATGC
ATAACAGAATAAGAGTGATTGTTTCAAGCTTTGCTGTGAAGTTTCTTCTCCTTCCATGGAAATGGGGAAT
GAAGTATTTCTGGGATACACTTTTGGATGCTGATTTGGAATGTGACATCCTTGGCTGGCAGTATATCTCT
GGGAGTATCCCCGATGGCCACGAGCTTGATCGCTTGGACAATCCCGCGTTACAAGGCGCCAAATATGACC
CAGAAGGTGAGTACATAAGGCAATGGCTTCCCGAGCTTGCGAGATTGCCAACTGAATGGATCCATCATCC
ATGGGACGCTCCTTTAACCGTACTCAAAGCTTCTGGTGTGGAACTCGGAACAAACTATGCGAAACCCATT
GTAGACATCGACACAGCTCGTGAGCTACTAGCTAAAGCTATTTCAAGAACCCGTGAAGCACAGATCATGA
TCGGAGCAGCAGCCCGGGTCATGGTGAGCAAGGGCGAGGAGCTGTTCACCGGGGTGGTGCCCATCCTGGT
CGAGCTGGACGGCGACGTAAACGGCCACAAGTTCAGCGTGTCCGGCGAGGGCGAGGGCGATGCCACCTAC
GGCAAGCTGACCCTGAAGTTCATCTGCACCACCGGCAAGCTGCCCGTGCCCTGGCCCACCCTCGTGACCA
CCTTCGGCTACGGCCTGCAGTGCTTCGCCCGCTACCCCGACCACATGAAGCAGCACGACTTCTTCAAGTC
CGCCATGCCCGAAGGCTACGTCCAGGAGCGCACCATCTTCTTCAAGGACGACGGCAACTACAAGACCCGC
GCCGAGGTGAAGTTCGAGGGCGACACCCTGGTGAACCGCATCGAGCTGAAGGGCATCGACTTCAAGGAGG
ACGGCAACATCCTGGGGCACAAGCTGGAGTACAACTACAACAGCCACAACGTCTATATCATGGCCGACAA
GCAGAAGAACGGCATCAAGGTGAACTTCAAGATCCGCCACAACATCGAGGACGGCAGCGTGCAGCTCGCC
GACCACTACCAGCAGAACACCCCCATCGGCGACGGCCCCGTGCTGCTGCCCGACAACCACTACCTGAGCT
ACCAGTCCGCCCTGAGCAAAGACCCCAACGAGAAGCGCGATCACATGGTCCTGCTGGAGTTCGTGACCGC
CGCCGGGATCACTCTCGGCATGGACGAGCTGTACAAGAGCGGCCGCATGGCGGAACCTTCCCAGGCCCCG
ACCCCGGCCCCGGCTGCGCAGCCCCGGCCCCTTCAGTCCCCAGCCCCTGCCCCAACTCCGACTCCTGCAC
CCAGCCCGGCTTCAGCCCCGATTCCGACTCCCACCCCGGCACCAGCCCCTGCCCCAGCTGCAGCCCCAGC
CGGCAGCACAGGGACTGGGGGGCCCGGGGTAGGAAGTGGGGGGGCCGGGAGCGGGGGGGATCCGGCTCGA
CCTGGCCTGAGCCAGCAGCAGCGCGCCAGTCAGAGGAAGGCGCAAGTCCGGGGGCTGCCGCGCGCCAAGA
AGCTTGAGAAGCTAGGGGTCTTCTCGGCTTGCAAGGCCAATGAAACCTGTAAGTGTAATGGCTGGAAAAA
CCCCAAGCCCCCCACTGCACCCCGCATGGATCTGCAGCAGCCAGCTGCCAACCTGAGTGAGCTGTGCCGC
AGTTGTGAGCACCCCTTGGCTGACCACGTATCCCACTTGGAGAATGTGTCAGAGGATGAGATAAACCGAC
TGCTGGGGATGGTGGTGGATGTGGAGAATCTCTTCATGTCTGTTCACAAGGGAGAGGACACAGACACCAA
TCAGGTCTATTTCTACCTCTTCAAGCTACTGCGGAAATGCATCCTGCAGATGACCCGGCCTGTGGTGGAG
GGGTCCCTGGGCAGCCCTCCATTTGAGAAACCTAATATTGAGCAGGGTGTGCTGAACTTTGTGCAGTACA
AATTTAGTCACCTGGCTCCCCGGGAGCGGCAGACGATGTTCGAGCTCTCAAAGATGTTCTTGCTCTGCCT
TAACTACTGGAAGCTTGAGACACCTGCCCAGTTTCGGCAGAGGTCTCAGGCTGAGGACGTGGCTACCTAC
AAGGTCAATTACACCAGATGGCTCTGTTACTGCCACGTGCCCCAGAGCTGTGATAGCCTCCCCCGCTACG
AAACCACTCATGTCTTTGGGCGAAGCCTTCTCCGGTCCATTTTCACCGTTACCCGCCGGCAGCTGCTGGA
AAAGTTCCGAGTGGAGAAGGACAAATTGGTGCCCGAGAAGAGGACCCTCATCCTCACTCACTTCCCCAAA
TTCCTGTCCATGCTGGAGGAGGAGATCTATGGGGCAAACTCTCCAATCTGGGAGTCAGGCTTCACCATGC
CACCCTCAGAGGGGACACAGCTGGTTCCCCGGCCAGCTTCAGTCAGTGCAGCGGTTGTTCCCAGCACCCC
CATCTTCAGCCCCAGCATGGGTGGGGGCAGCAACAGCTCCCTGAGTCTGGATTCTGCAGGGGCCGAGCCT
ATGCCAGGCGAGAAGAGGACGCTCCCAGAGAACCTGACCCTGGAGGATGCCAAGCGGCTCCGTGTGATGG
GTGACATCCCCATGGAGCTGGTCAATGAGGTCATGCTGACCATCACTGACCCTGCTGCCATGCTGGGGCC
TGAGACGAGCCTGCTTTCGGCCAATGCGGCCCGGGATGAGACAGCCCGCCTGGAGGAGCGCCGCGGCATC
ATCGAGTTCCATGTCATCGGCAACTCACTGACGCCCAAGGCCAACCGGCGGGTGTTGCTGTGGCTCGTGG
GGCTGCAGAATGTCTTTTCCCACCAGCTGCCGCGCATGCCTAAGGAGTATATCGCCCGCCTCGTCTTTGA
CCCGAAGCACAAGACTCTGGCCTTGATCAAGGATGGGCGGGTCATCGGTGGCATCTGCTTCCGCATGTTT
CCCACCCAGGGCTTCACGGAGATTGTCTTCTGTGCTGTCACCTCGAATGAGCAGGTCAAGGGTTATGGGA
CCCACCTGATGAACCACCTGAAGGAGTATCACATCAAGCACAACATTCTCTACTTCCTCACCTACGCCGA
CGAGTACGCCATCGGCTACTTCAAAAAGCAGGGTTTCTCCAAGGACATCAAGGTGCCCAAGAGCCGCTAC
CTGGGCTACATCAAGGACTACGAGGGAGCGACGCTGATGGAGTGTGAGCTGAATCCCCGCATCCCCTACA
CGGAGCTGTCCCACATCATCAAGAAGCAGAAAGAGATCATCAAGAAGCTGATTGAGCGCAAACAGGCCCA
GATCCGCAAGGTCTACCCGGGGCTCAGCTGCTTCAAGGAGGGCGTGAGGCAGATCCCTGTGGAGAGCGTT
CCTGGCATTCGAGAGACAGGCTGGAAGCCATTGGGGAAGGAGAAGGGGAAGGAGCTGAAGGACCCCGACC
AGCTCTACACAACCCTCAAAAACCTGCTGGCCCAAATCAAGTCTCACCCCAGTGCCTGGCCCTTCATGGA
GCCTGTGAAGAAGTCGGAGGCCCCTGACTACTACGAGGTCATCCGCTTCCCCATTGACCTGAAGACCATG
ACTGAGCGGCTGCGAAGCCGCTACTACGTGACCCGGAAGCTCTTTGTGGCCGACCTGCAGCGGGTCATCG
CCAACTGTCGCGAGTACAACCCCCCGGACAGCGAGTACTGCCGCTGTGCCAGCGCCCTGGAGAAGTTCTT
CTACTTCAAGCTCAAGGAGGGAGGCCTCATTGACAAGCCAAAAAAGAAGAGAAAGGTATAGTCTAGATCA
TAATCAGCCATACCACATTTGTAGAGGTTTTACTTGCTTTAAAAAACCTCCCACACCTCCCCCTGAACCT
GAAACATAAAATGAATGCAATTGTTGTTGTTAACTTGTTTATTGCAGCTTATAATGGTTACAAATAAAGC
AATAGCATCACAAATTTCACAAATAAAGCATTTTTTTCACTGCATTCTAGTTGTGGTTTGTCCAAACTCA
TCAATGTATCTTAAGGCGTAAATTGTAAGCGTTAATATTTTGTTAAAATTCGCGTTAAATTTTTGTTAAA
TCAGCTCATTTTTTAACCAATAGGCCGAAATCGGCAAAATCCCTTATAAATCAAAAGAATAGACCGAGAT
AGGGT
[37 nt withheld, positions 5746-5782]
AAAGAACGTGGACTCCAACGTCAAAGG
[49 nt withheld, positions 5810-5858]
T
[91 nt withheld, positions 5860-5950]
G
[124 nt withheld, positions 5952-6075]
CAGGTGGCACTTTTCGGGGAAATGTGCGCGGAACCCCTATTTGTTTATTTTTCTAAATACATTCAAATAT
GTATCCGCTCATGAGACAATAACCCTGATAAATGCTTCAATAATATTGAAAAAGGAAGAGTCCTGAGGCG
GAAAGAACCAGCTGTGGAATGTGTGTCAGTTAGGGTGTGGAAAGTCCCCAGGCTCCCCAGCAGGCAGAAG
TATGCAAAGCATGCATCTCAATTAGTCAGCAACCAGGTGTGGAAAGTCCCCAGGCTCCCCAGCAGGCAGA
AGTATGCAAAGCATGCATCTCAATTAGTCAGCAACCATAGTCCCGCCCCTAACTCCGCCCATCCCGCCCC
TAACTCCGCCCAGTTCCGCCCATTCTCCGCCCCATGGCTGACTAATTTTTTTTATTTATGCAGAGGCCGA
GGCCGCCTCGGCCTCTGAGCTATTCCAGAAGTAGTGAGGAGGCTTTTTTGGAGGCCTAGGCTTTTGCAAA
GATCGATCAAGAGACAGGATGAGGATCGTTTCGCATGATTGAACAAGATGGATTGCACGCAGGTTCTCCG
GCCGCTTGGGTGGAGAGGCTATTCGGCTATGACTGGGCACAACAGACAATCGGCTGCTCTGATGCCGCCG
TGTTCCGGCTGTCAGCGCAGGGGCGCCCGGTTCTTTTTGTCAAGACCGACCTGTCCGGTGCCCTGAATGA
ACTGCAAGACGAGGCAGCGCGGCTATCGTGGCTGGCCACGACGGGCGTTCCTTGCGCAGCTGTGCTCGAC
GTTGTCACTGAAGCGGGAAGGGACTGGCTGCTATTGGGCGAAGTGCCGGGGCAGGATCTCCTGTCATCTC
ACCTTGCTCCTGCCGAGAAAGTATCCATCATGGCTGATGCAATGCGGCGGCTGCATACGCTTGATCCGGC
TACCTGCCCATTCGACCACCAAGCGAAACATCGCATCGAGCGAGCACGTACTCGGATGGAAGCCGGTCTT
GTCGATCAGGATGATCTGGACGAAGAGCATCAGGGGCTCGCGCCAGCCGAACTGTTCGCCAGGCTCAAGG
CGAGCATGCCCGACGGCGAGGATCTCGTCGTGACCCATGGCGATGCCTGCTTGCCGAATATCATGGTGGA
AAATGGCCGCTTTTCTGGATTCATCGACTGTGGCCGGCTGGGTGTGGCGGACCGCTATCAGGACATAGCG
TTGGCTACCCGTGATATTGCTGAAGAGCTTGGCGGCGAATGGGCTGACCGCTTCCTCGTGCTTTACGGTA
TCGCCGCTCCCGATTCGCAGCGCATCGCCTTCTATCGCCTTCTTGACGAGTTCTTCTGAGCGGGACTCTG
GGGTTCGAAATGACCGACCAAGCGACGCCCAACCTGCCATCACGAGATTTCGATTCCACCGCCGCCTTCT
ATGAAAGGTTGGGCTTCGGAATCGTTTTCCGGGACGCCGGCTGGATGATCCTCCAGCGCGGGGATCTCAT
GCTGGAGTTCTTCGCCCACCCTAGGGGGAGGCTAACTGAAACACGGAAGGAGACAATACCGGAAGGAACC
CGCGCTATGACGGCAATAAAAAGACAGAATAAAACGCACGGTGTTGGGTCGTTTGTTCATAAACGCGGGG
TTCGGTCCCAGGGCTGGCACTCTGTCGATACCCCACCGAGACCCCATTGGGGCCAATACGCCCGCGTTTC
TTCCTTTTCCCCACCCCACCCCCCAAGTTCGGGTGAAGGCCCAGGGCTCGCAGCCAACGTCGGGGCGGCA
GGCCCTGCCATAGCCTCAGGTTACTCATATATACTTTAGATTGATTTAAAACTTCATTTTTAATTTAAAA
GGATCTAGGTGAAGATCCTTTTTGATAATCTCATGACCAAAATCCCTTAACGTGAGTTTTCGTTCCACTG
AGCGTCAGACCCCGTAGAAAAGATCAAAGGATCTTCTTGAGATCCTTTTTTTCTGCGCGTAATCTGCTGC
TTGCAAACAAAAAAACCACCGCTACCAGCGGTGGTTTGTTTGCCGGATCAAGAGCTACCAACTCTTTTTC
CGAAGGTAACTGGCTTCAGCAGAGCGCAGATACCAAATACTGTTCTTCTAGTGTAGCCGTAGTTAGGCCA
CCACTTCAAGAACTCTGTAGCACCGCCTACATACCTCGCTCTGCTAATCCTGTTACCAGTGGCTGCTGCC
AGTGGCGATAAGTCGTGTCTTACCGGGTTGGACTCAAGACGATAGTTACCGGATAAGGCGCAGCGGTCGG
GCTGAACGGGGGGTTCGTGCACACAGCCCAGCTTGGAGCGAACGACCTACACCGAACTGAGATACCTACA
GCGTGAGCTATGAGAAAGCGCCACGCTTCCCGAAGGGAGAAAGGCGGACAGGTATCCGGTAAGCGGCAGG
GTCGGAACAGGAGAGCGCACGAGGGAGCTTCCAGGGGGAAACGCCTGGTATCTTTATAGTCCTGTCGGGT
TTCGCCACCTCTGACTTGAGCGTCGATTTTTGTGATGCTCGTCAGGGGGGCGGAGCCTATGGAAAAACGC
CAGCAACGCGGCCTTTTTACGGTTCCTGGCCTTTTGCTGGCCTTTTGCTCACATGTTCTTTCCTGCGTTA
TCCCCTGATTCTGTGGATAACCGTATTACCGCCATGCATTAGTTAT
Features (pLannotate 1.2.2; 17 found; start..end, strand, type, name):
     54..357     +  enhancer       CMV enhancer: human cytomegalovirus immediate early enhancer
    358..561     +  promoter       CMV promoter: human cytomegalovirus (CMV) immediate early promoter
    584..611     +  misc_feature   MCS (fragment): multiple cloning site
    618..2111    +  CDS            CRY2PHR: N-terminal photolyase homology region of Arabidopsis thaliana cryptochrome 2 binds to CIB1 upon exposure to blue light (Kennedy et al., 2010)
   2121..2837    +  CDS            EYFP: EYFP is a basic (constitutively fluorescent) green/yellow fluorescent protein published in 1996, derived from Aequorea victoria. It is reported to be a very rapidly-maturing weak dimer with high acid sensitivity.
   3063..5357    +  CDS            KAT2A (fragment): KAT2A_HUMAN - Also known as GCN5 From Homo sapiens (Human).
   5358..5378    +  CDS            SV40 NLS: nuclear localization signal of SV40 (simian virus 40) large T antigen
   5386..5469    +  CDS            large T antigen (fragment): large T antigen from SV40 (simian virus 40)
   5492..5613    +  polyA_signal   SV40 poly(A) signal: SV40 polyadenylation signal
   5647..6075    -  rep_origin     f1 ori (sequence partly withheld): f1 bacteriophage origin of replication; arrow indicates direction of (+) strand synthesis
   6102..6206    +  promoter       AmpR promoter: bla
   6208..6565    +  promoter       SV40 promoter: SV40 enhancer and early promoter
   6600..7394    +  CDS            NeoR/KanR: aminoglycoside phosphotransferase from Tn5; aph(3')-II (or nptII); confers resistance to neomycin, kanamycin, and G418 (Geneticin®)
   7415..7567    +  CDS            ble (fragment): BLE_KLEPN - Experimental evidence at protein level: Swiss-Prot protein existence level 1. Binding protein with a strong affinity to the bleomycin family of antibiotics. Binds to CL990; an antimitotic-antibiotic compound. From Klebsiella pneumoniae.
   7626..7673    +  polyA_signal   HSV TK poly(A) signal: herpes simplex virus thymidine kinase polyadenylation signal (Cole and Stacy, 1985)
   7764..7780    -  polyA_signal   bGH poly(A) signal (fragment): bovine growth hormone polyadenylation signal
   8002..8590    +  rep_origin     ori: high-copy-number ColE1/pMB1/pBR322/pUC origin of replication
