[The description below was written by a language model from this plasmid's Addgene catalogue record and pLannotate feature annotations shown in this document.]
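Description:
pPHR-EYFP-hGCN5-NLS is a mammalian expression plasmid built on the Clontech pmCherry-N1 backbone, from which the mCherry coding region was removed by XhoI/XbaI digestion and replaced with a 4.8 kb fusion insert, giving a plasmid of about 8.7 kb. It replicates at high copy in E. coli from a ColE1/pUC-type origin and also carries an f1 origin. A single NeoR/KanR (Tn5 aminoglycoside phosphotransferase) cassette sits behind tandem bacterial (bla-type) and SV40 early promoters and ends in an HSV TK polyadenylation signal. It provides kanamycin selection in bacteria and G418 selection in mammalian cells.

The CMV immediate-early enhancer and promoter drive one open reading frame, terminated by the SV40 poly(A) signal. The frame encodes, in order, the photolyase homology region (PHR) of Arabidopsis thaliana cryptochrome 2, EYFP, the human histone acetyltransferase GCN5 (KAT2A), and a C-terminal SV40 large T antigen nuclear localization signal added by PCR. The GCN5 portion carries two amino acid substitutions (E189G and K195N) and one silent change, and the depositor notes that their relevance is unknown. CRY2PHR binds CIB1 when exposed to blue light, so this protein acts as the soluble "effector" of the BLInCR system. It stays diffuse in the nucleus in the dark and is recruited to sites marked by a separate "localizer" construct on illumination. EYFP allows that relocalization to be followed by live-cell microscopy, and GCN5 is the chromatin-modifying activity delivered to the target locus, in line with the construct's use in real-time studies of light-controlled transcription. The two annotated sequence records (depositor and sequencing-derived) are the same length and show identical features, differing only in a small offset of the start coordinate.
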