Addgene plasmid #103827: pPHR-EYFP-hGCN5-NLS
Purpose: Soluble BLInCR effector that is recruited to 'localizer' sites upon blue light illumination
Depositing lab: Karsten Rippe. Depositing organization: Deutsches Krebsforschungszentrum (DKFZ). Publication: Real-time observation of light-controlled transcription in living cells. Rademacher A, Erdel F, Trojanowski J, Schumacher S, Rippe K. J Cell Sci. 2017 Dec 15;130(24):4213-4224. doi: 10.1242/jcs.205534. Epub 2017 Nov 9. PubMed 29122982.
Backbone
  Vector backbone: pmCherry-N1
  Backbone manufacturer: Clontech
  Backbone size w/o insert (bp): 3935
  Vector type: Mammalian Expression
  Selectable markers: Neomycin (select with G418)
Growth in bacteria
  Bacterial resistance: Kanamycin, 50 μg/mL
  Growth temperature: 37°C
  Growth strain: DH5alpha
  Copy number: High Copy
Gene/Insert
  Gene/Insert name: PHR-EYFP-hGCN5-NLS (alt name: PHR domain of CRY2)
  Species: H. sapiens (human), A. thaliana (mustard weed)
  Insert size (bp): 4776
  Mutation: hGCN5: A566G (E189G), G585T (K195N), G726A (silent, K242K)
  Entrez Gene: CRY2 (a.k.a. AT1G04400, AT-PHH1, ATCRY2, CRYPTOCHROME 2 APOPROTEIN, F19P19.14, F19P19_14, FHA, PHH1, cryptochrome 2); KAT2A (a.k.a. GCN5, GCN5L2, PCAF-b, hGCN5)
  Promoter: CMV
  Cloning method: Restriction Enzyme; 5′ cloning site XhoI (not destroyed); 3′ cloning site XbaI (not destroyed)
  Sequencing primers: 5′ CMV-F
Terms and licenses: Academic/Nonprofit Terms; Industry Terms: Not Available to Industry
Depositor comments: mCherry was cut out from the backbone (XhoI/XbaI cuts); relevance of mutations unknown; amplified by PCR from Addgene #14106, NLS inserted by PCR
How to cite: pPHR-EYFP-hGCN5-NLS was a gift from Karsten Rippe (Addgene plasmid # 103827 ; http://n2t.net/addgene:103827 ; RRID:Addgene_103827)
