>Addgene plasmid #103827 | pPHR-EYFP-hGCN5-NLS | depositor partial sequence | sequence record 196741 | PHR
ATGAAGATGGACAAAAAGACTATAGTTTGGTTTAGAAGAGACCTAAGGATTGAGGATAATCCTGCATTAG
CAGCAGCTGCTCACGAAGGATCTGTTTTTCCTGTCTTCATTTGGTGTCCTGAAGAAGAAGGACAGTTTTA
TCCTGGAAGAGCTTCAAGATGGTGGATGAAACAATCACTTGCTCACTTATCTCAATCCTTGAAGGCTCTT
GGATCTGACCTCACTTTAATCAAAACCCACAACACGATTTCAGCGATCTTGGATTGTATCCGCGTTACCG
GTGCTACAAAAGTCGTCTTTAACCACCTCTATGATCCTGTTTCGTTAGTTCGGGACCATACCGTAAAGGA
GAAGCTGGTGGAACGTGGGATCTCTGTGCAAAGCTACAATGGAGATCTATTGTATGAACCGTGGGAGATA
TACTGCGAAAAGGGCAAACCTTTTACGAGTTTCAATTCTTACTGGAAGAAATGCTTAGATATGTCGATTG
AATCCGTTATGCTTCCTCCTCCTTGGCGGTTGATGCCAATAACTGCAGCGGCTGAAGCGATTTGGGCGTG
TTCGATTGAAGAACTAGGGCTGGAGAATGAGGCCGAGAAACCGAGCAATGCGTTGTTAACTAGAGCTTGG
TCTCCAGGATGGAGCAATGCTGATAAGTTACTAAATGAGTTCATCGAGAAGCAGTTGATAGATTATGCAA
AGAACAGCAAGAAAGTTGTTGGGAATTCTACTTCACTACTTTCTCCGTATCTCCATTTCGGGGAAATAAG
CGTCAGACACGTTTTCCAGTGTGCCCGGATGAAACAAATTATATGGGCAAGAGATAAGAACAGTGAAGGA
GAAGAAAGTGCAGATCTTTTTCTTAGGGGAATCGGTTTAAGAGAGTATTCTCGGTATATATGTTTCAACT
TCCCGTTTACTCACGAGCAATCGTTGTTGAGTCATCTTCGGTTTTTCCCTTGGGATGCTGATGTTGATAA
GTTCAAGGCCTGGAGACAAGGCAGGACCGGTTATCCGTTGGTGGATGCCGGAATGAGAGAGCTTTGGGCT
ACCGGATGGATGCATAACAGAATAAGAGTGATTGTTTCAAGCTTTGCTGTGAAGTTTCTTCTCCTTCCAT
GGAAATGGGGAATGAAGTATTTCTGGGATACACTTTTGGATGCTGATTTGGAATGTGACATCCTTGGCTG
GCAGTATATCTCTGGGAGTATCCCCGATGGCCACGAGCTTGATCGCTTGGACAATCCCGCGTTACAAGGC
GCCAAATATGACCCAGAAGGTGAGTACATAAGGCAATGGCTTCCCGAGCTTGCGAGATTGCCAACTGAAT
GGATCCATCATCCATGGGACGCTCCTTTAACCGTACTCAAAGCTTCTGGTGTGGAACTCGGAACAAACTA
TGCGAAACCCATTGTAGACATCGACACAGCTCGTGAGCTACTAGCTAAAGCTATTTCAAGAACCCGTGAA
GCACAGATCATGATCGGAGCAGCA
