>Addgene plasmid #103827 | pPHR-EYFP-hGCN5-NLS | depositor partial sequence | sequence record 196742 | EYFP
ATGGTGAGCAAGGGCGAGGAGCTGTTCACCGGGGTGGTGCCCATCCTGGTCGAGCTGGACGGCGACGTAA
ACGGCCACAAGTTCAGCGTGTCCGGCGAGGGCGAGGGCGATGCCACCTACGGCAAGCTGACCCTGAAGTT
CATCTGCACCACCGGCAAGCTGCCCGTGCCCTGGCCCACCCTCGTGACCACCTTCGGCTACGGCCTGCAG
TGCTTCGCCCGCTACCCCGACCACATGAAGCAGCACGACTTCTTCAAGTCCGCCATGCCCGAAGGCTACG
TCCAGGAGCGCACCATCTTCTTCAAGGACGACGGCAACTACAAGACCCGCGCCGAGGTGAAGTTCGAGGG
CGACACCCTGGTGAACCGCATCGAGCTGAAGGGCATCGACTTCAAGGAGGACGGCAACATCCTGGGGCAC
AAGCTGGAGTACAACTACAACAGCCACAACGTCTATATCATGGCCGACAAGCAGAAGAACGGCATCAAGG
TGAACTTCAAGATCCGCCACAACATCGAGGACGGCAGCGTGCAGCTCGCCGACCACTACCAGCAGAACAC
CCCCATCGGCGACGGCCCCGTGCTGCTGCCCGACAACCACTACCTGAGCTACCAGTCCGCCCTGAGCAAA
GACCCCAACGAGAAGCGCGATCACATGGTCCTGCTGGAGTTCGTGACCGCCGCCGGGATCACTCTCGGCA
TGGACGAGCTGTACAAG
